Addgene plasmid #170307: Topo-Tbxas1_ISH_S
Purpose: Encoding partial sense strand of the mouse Tbxas1 gene for in situ hybridization.
Depositing lab: Michiyuki Matsuda. Depositing organization: Kyoto University, Graduate School of Biostudies. Publication: Intravital imaging identifies the VEGF-TXA2 axis as a critical promoter of PGE2 secretion from tumor cells and immune evasion. Konishi Y, Ichise H, Watabe T, Oki C, Tsukiji S, Hamazaki Y, Murakawa Y, Takaori-Kondo A, Terai K, Matsuda M. Cancer Res. 2021 May 25. pii: 0008-5472.CAN-20-4245. doi: 10.1158/0008-5472.CAN-20-4245. PubMed 34035084.
Backbone
  Vector backbone: pCR-BluntII-TOPO
  Backbone manufacturer: Thermo Fisher Scientific
  Backbone size w/o insert (bp): 4000
  Vector type: For IVF
Growth in bacteria
  Bacterial resistance: Kanamycin, 50 μg/mL
  Growth temperature: 37°C
  Growth strain: DH5alpha
  Copy number: High Copy
Gene/Insert
  Gene/Insert name: Partial sense strand of the mouse Tbxas1 gene for in situ hybridization
  Species: M. musculus (mouse)
  Insert size (bp): 800
Terms and licenses: Academic/Nonprofit Terms; Industry Terms: Not Available to Industry
How to cite: Topo-Tbxas1_ISH_S was a gift from Michiyuki Matsuda (Addgene plasmid # 170307 ; http://n2t.net/addgene:170307 ; RRID:Addgene_170307)
