[The description below was written by a language model from this plasmid's Addgene catalogue record and pLannotate feature annotations shown in this document.]
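Description:
Topo-Tbxas1_ISH_S is a bacterial cloning plasmid built on the pCR-BluntII-TOPO backbone, carrying a partial fragment of the mouse Tbxas1 gene intended as a template for in situ hybridization probes. Tbxas1 encodes thromboxane A synthase, the enzyme that converts prostaglandin H2 to thromboxane A2. The catalogue lists the insert as about 800 bp, and the annotation detects a roughly 680 bp Tbxas1 coding fragment within the 4,640 nt sequenced record. The plasmid replicates in E. coli from a high-copy ColE1/pUC-type origin and is selected with kanamycin through the Tn5-derived NeoR/KanR gene. The table also shows fragments of a bleomycin/Zeocin resistance gene interrupted by a partial β-lactamase sequence on the opposite strand. These appear non-intact, and only kanamycin is recorded as the selection.

The insert sits in the TOPO cloning site, downstream of the lac promoter/operator and upstream of the lacZα–ccdB fusion. In this backbone, insertion disrupts the lethal ccdB fusion, so that recombinant clones are favoured. A T7 promoter lies immediately beside the insert and points into it. It is annotated on the same (minus) strand as the Tbxas1 coding fragment, so T7 RNA polymerase would transcribe RNA in the sense orientation of the gene, consistent with the "S" in the name and the stated purpose. Sense-strand riboprobes are typically used as negative controls alongside an antisense probe when mapping mRNA expression in tissue, although the record does not spell out this role. No SP6 promoter is annotated, and the vector type is recorded only as "For IVF", which the record does not explain.
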