Features (pLannotate 1.2.2; 16 found; start..end, strand, type, name):
      2..94      +  CDS            lacI (fragment): lac repressor; lacI; The lac repressor binds to the lac operator to inhibit transcription in E. coli. This inhibition can be relieved by adding lactose or isopropyl-β-D-thiogalactopyranoside (IPTG).
    107..128     +  protein_bind   CAP binding site: CAP binding activates transcription in the presence of cAMP. E. coli catabolite activator protein
    143..173     +  promoter       lac promoter: promoter for the E. coli lac operon
    181..197     +  protein_bind   lac operator: The lac repressor binds to the lac operator to inhibit transcription in E. coli. This inhibition can be relieved by adding lactose or isopropyl-β-D-thiogalactopyranoside (IPTG). lac repressor encoded by lacI
    290..970     -  CDS            Tbxas1 (fragment): THAS_MOUSE - Also known as Cyp5, Cyp5a1. Experimental evidence at protein level: Swiss-Prot protein existence level 1. Catalyzes the conversion of prostaglandin H2 (PGH2) to thromboxane A2 (TXA2), a potent inducer of blood vessel constriction and platelet aggregation. Cleaves also PGH2 to 12-hydroxy- heptadecatrienoicacid (12-HHT) and malondialdehyde, which is known to act as a mediator of DNA damage. 12-HHT and malondialdehyde are formed stoichiometrically in the same amounts as TXA2. Additionally, displays dehydratase activity, toward (15S)-hydroperoxy-(5Z,8Z,11Z,13E)- eicosatetraenoate (15(
   1015..1033    -  promoter       T7 promoter: promoter for bacteriophage T7 RNA polymerase
   1036..1183    +  CDS            lacZα (fragment): LacZα fragment of β-galactosidase; lacZ fragment
   1193..1496    +  CDS            ccdB (fragment): CcdB, a bacterial toxin that poisons DNA gyrase; ccdB; Plasmids containing the ccdB gene cannot be propagated in standard E. coli strains.
   1544..1813    +  CDS            tnpA (fragment): TN5P_ECOLX - Also known as tnp. Experimental evidence at protein level: Swiss-Prot protein existence level 1. Mediates transposition of transposon Tn5 by a 'cut and paste' mechanism. First, the monomeric transposase binds the 19 bp inverted DNA repeats flanking the transposon. Then, dimerization of the DNA- bound transposase creates a synaptic DNA complex. After nicking of the first DNA strand, excision of the transposon proceeds through a series of intermediates. The transposase then mediates the insertion of the transposon at a new site by strand transfer. The activity of the wild- type tran
   1845..2639    +  CDS            NeoR/KanR: aminoglycoside phosphotransferase from Tn5; aph(3')-II (or nptII); confers resistance to neomycin, kanamycin, and G418 (Geneticin®)
   2660..2710    -  misc_feature   bom (fragment): basis of mobility region from pBR322
   2737..2825    +  promoter       AmpR promoter (fragment): bla
   2845..3009    +  CDS            BleoR (fragment): antibiotic-binding protein; Sh ble from Streptoalloteichus hindustanus; confers resistance to bleomycin, phleomycin, and Zeocin™
   3010..3648    -  CDS            bla(M) (fragment): β-lactamase lacking the signal sequence; bla(M); allows cytosolic expression of β-lactamase
   3652..3733    +  CDS            BleoR (fragment): antibiotic-binding protein; Sh ble from Streptoalloteichus hindustanus; confers resistance to bleomycin, phleomycin, and Zeocin™
   3871..4459    +  rep_origin     ori: high-copy-number ColE1/pMB1/pBR322/pUC origin of replication
>Addgene plasmid #170307 | Topo-Tbxas1_ISH_S | addgene full sequence | sequence record 334625 | Addgene NGS Result
AGCGCCCAATACGCAAACCGCCTCTCCCCGCGCGTTGGCCGATTCATTAATGCAGCTGGCACGACAGGTT
TCCCGACTGGAAAGCGGGCAGTGAGCGCAACGCAATTAATGTGAGTTAGCTCACTCATTAGGCACCCCAG
GCTTTACACTTTATGCTTCCGGCTCGTATGTTGTGTGGAATTGTGAGCGGATAACAATTTCACACAGGAA
ACAGCTATGACYATGRKYRMRYYRRGCYMTYTAGATGCATGCTCGAGCGGCCGCCAGTGTGATGGATATC
TGCAGAATTCGCCCTTTGCTTCCCCATGAAGAGGTCCACCTCTTTCAGAAGCCTCTCCTGGCAGTCAGGG
TGGGTGGCCAGCAGGTATGTGATGAAGGACAGCGTGTTTGTGATGACCTCATGGCCCGCAATGAGGAAGA
GGAAGGCCTGGCCCACAATTTCATCCACAGTGAAAGGCTTAGATGTGGAGGTAGGATGGCACCTTTGGGG
TGGTTCCTTTGTGCACTCAGAAGAGGACAGGGATTCTGGGACCATGTCAAAGCCTTCCACGCCCACAGAG
TTCATGGAGTGCTGGGCATCCAGCACCATCTGCAGGAAGTCTCTCCGCCTCTCTTCTGCTGCTTGCTGGT
CCCGTAAGGCAATCACATTCCTAATGAGTGTGTTAAAAAAGCCATTCAGTTCATCTCGGTTCTTATTGGG
CAGAATCCGGGCCAATGGGACCATTATGGATGGAAATGATAAGATTAATACCAGGAGAGGCCTGGGGATA
CAGAAGGTGGAAGCACGCCGGCAGTGTTGCACAAAGGGATCTTCTGGAGAATTCTGGGAGTCCACCTGGG
TGCCAAAGGCCACACTGGCCACCACATCTATGGTGTAACAGCAGTAACACCTCTGGATGTTGAATGCGTC
CCTGGATGCTGCATAGCGTTTTAAGTGAGCCACGAGAAGTTCACAGGCTTGGCTGATGAGASRYKKSMKS
MMGSKCGARYWYNCATCTAGAGGGCCCAATTCGCCCTATAGTGAGTCGTATTACAATTCACTGGCCGTCG
TTTTACAACGTCGTGACTGGGAAAACCCTGGCGTTACCCAACTTAATCGCCTTGCAGCACATCCCCCTTT
CGCCAGCTGGCGTAATAGCGAAGAGGCCCGCACCGATCGCCCTTCCCAACAGTTGCGCAGCCTATACGTA
CGGCAGTTTAAGGTTTACACCTATAAAAGAGAGAGCCGTTATCGTCTGTTTGTGGATGTACAGAGTGATA
TTATTGACACGCCGGGGCGACGGATGGTGATCCCCCTGGCCAGTGCACGTCTGCTGTCAGATAAAGTCTC
CCGTGAACTTTACCCGGTGGTGCATATCGGGGATGAAAGCTGGCGCATGATGACCACCGATATGGCCAGT
GTGCCGGTCTCCGTTATCGGGGAAGAAGTGGCTGATCTCAGCCACCGCGAAAATGACATCAAAAACGCCA
TTAACCTGATGTTCTGGGGAATATAAATGTCAGGCATGAGATTATCAAAAAGGATCTTCACCTAGATCCT
TTTCACGTAGAAAGCCAGTCCGCAGAAACGGTGCTGACCCCGGATGAATGTCAGCTACTGGGCTATCTGG
ACAAGGGAAAACGCAAGCGCAAAGAGAAAGCAGGTAGCTTGCAGTGGGCTTACATGGCGATAGCTAGACT
GGGCGGTTTTATGGACAGCAAGCGAACCGGAATTGCCAGCTGGGGCGCCCTCTGGTAAGGTTGGGAAGCC
CTGCAAAGTAAACTGGATGGCTTTCTTGCCGCCAAGGATCTGATGGCGCAGGGGATCAAGCTCTGATCAA
GAGACAGGATGAGGATCGTTTCGCATGATTGAACAAGATGGATTGCACGCAGGTTCTCCGGCCGCTTGGG
TGGAGAGGCTATTCGGCTATGACTGGGCACAACAGACAATCGGCTGCTCTGATGCCGCCGTGTTCCGGCT
GTCAGCGCAGGGGCGCCCGGTTCTTTTTGTCAAGACCGACCTGTCCGGTGCCCTGAATGAACTGCAAGAC
GAGGCAGCGCGGCTATCGTGGCTGGCCACGACGGGCGTTCCTTGCGCAGCTGTGCTCGACGTTGTCACTG
AAGCGGGAAGGGACTGGCTGCTATTGGGCGAAGTGCCGGGGCAGGATCTCCTGTCATCTCACCTTGCTCC
TGCCGAGAAAGTATCCATCATGGCTGATGCAATGCGGCGGCTGCATACGCTTGATCCGGCTACCTGCCCA
TTCGACCACCAAGCGAAACATCGCATCGAGCGAGCACGTACTCGGATGGAAGCCGGTCTTGTCGATCAGG
ATGATCTGGACGAAGAGCATCAGGGGCTCGCGCCAGCCGAACTGTTCGCCAGGCTCAAGGCGAGCATGCC
CGACGGCGAGGATCTCGTCGTGACCCATGGCGATGCCTGCTTGCCGAATATCATGGTGGAAAATGGCCGC
TTTTCTGGATTCATCGACTGTGGCCGGCTGGGTGTGGCGGACCGCTATCAGGACATAGCGTTGGCTACCC
GTGATATTGCTGAAGAGCTTGGCGGCGAATGGGCTGACCGCTTCCTCGTGCTTTACGGTATCGCCGCTCC
CGATTCGCAGCGCATCGCCTTCTATCGCCTTCTTGACGAGTTCTTCTGAATTATTAACGCTTACAATTTC
CTGATGCGGTATTTTCTCCTTACGCATCTGTGCGGTATTTCACACCGCATCAGGTGGCACTTTTCGGGGA
AATGTGCGCGGAACCCCTATTTGTTTATTTTTCTAAATACATTCAAATATGTATCCGCTCATGAGACAAT
AACCCTGATAAATGCTTCAATAATAGCACGTGAGGAGGGCCACCATGGCCAAGTTGACCAGTGCCGTTCC
GGTGCTCACCGCGCGCGACGTCGCCGGAGCGGTCGAGTTCTGGACCGACCGGCTCGGGTTCTCCCGGGAC
TTCGTGGAGGACGACTTCGCCGGTGTGGTCCGGGACGACGTGACCCTGTTCATCAGCGCGGTCCAGGACT
GSTGCAATGATACCGCGAGACCCACGCTCACCGGCTCCAGATTTATCAGCAATAAACCAGCCAGCCGGAA
GGGCCGAGCGCAGAAGTGGTCCTGCAACTTTATCCGCCTCCATCCAGTCTATTAATTGTTGCCGGGAAGC
TAGAGTAAGTAGTTCGCCAGTTAATAGTTTGCGCAACGTTGTTGCCATTGCTACAGGCATCGTGGTGTCA
CGCTCGTCGTTTGGTATGGCTTCATTCAGCTCCGGTTCCCAACGATCAAGGCGAGTTACATGATCCCCCA
TGTTGTGCAAAAAAGCGGTTAGCTCCTTCGGTCCTCCGATCGTTGTCAGAAGTAAGTTGGCCGCAGTGTT
ATCACTCATGGTTATGGCAGCACTGCATAATTCTCTTACTGTCATGCCATCCGTAAGATGCTTTTCTGTG
ACTGGTGAGTACTCAACCAAGTCATTCTGAGAATAGTGTATGCGGCGACCGAGTTGCTCTTGCCCGGCGT
CAAYACGGGATAATACCGCGCCACATAGCAGAACTTTAAAAGTGCTCATCATTGGAAAACGTTCTTCGGG
GCGAAAACTCTCAAGGATCTTACCGCTGTTGAGATCCAGTTCGATGTAACCCACTCGTGCACCCAACTGA
TCTTCAGCMKSCGAGCAGCCGTGGGGGCGGGAGTTCGCCCTGCGCGACCCGGCCGGCAACTGCGTGCACT
TCGTGGCCGAGGAGCAGGACTGACACGTGCTAAAACTTCATTTTTAATTTAAAAGGATCTAGGTGAAGAT
CCTTTTTGATAATCTCATGACCAAAATCCCTTAACGTGAGTTTTCGTTCCACTGAGCGTCAGACCCCGTA
GAAAAGATCAAAGGATCTTCTTGAGATCCTTTTTTTCTGCGCGTAATCTGCTGCTTGCAAACAAAAAAAC
CACCGCTACCAGCGGTGGTTTGTTTGCCGGATCAAGAGCTACCAACTCTTTTTCCGAAGGTAACTGGCTT
CAGCAGAGCGCAGATACCAAATACTGTTCTTCTAGTGTAGCCGTAGTTAGGCCACCACTTCAAGAACTCT
GTAGCACCGCCTACATACCTCGCTCTGCTAATCCTGTTACCAGTGGCTGCTGCCAGTGGCGATAAGTCGT
GTCTTACCGGGTTGGACTCAAGACGATAGTTACCGGATAAGGCGCAGCGGTCGGGCTGAACGGGGGGTTC
GTGCACACAGCCCAGCTTGGAGCGAACGACCTACACCGAACTGAGATACCTACAGCGTGAGCTATGAGAA
AGCGCCACGCTTCCCGAAGGGAGAAAGGCGGACAGGTATCCGGTAAGCGGCAGGGTCGGAACAGGAGAGC
GCACGAGGGAGCTTCCAGGGGGAAACGCCTGGTATCTTTATAGTCCTGTCGGGTTTCGCCACCTCTGACT
TGAGCGTCGATTTTTGTGATGCTCGTCAGGGGGGCGGAGCCTATGGAAAAACGCCAGCAACGCGGCCTTT
TTACGGTTCCTGGCCTTTTGCTGGCCTTTTGCTCACATGTTCTTTCCTGCGTTATCCCCTGATTCTGTGG
ATAACCGTATTACCGCCTTTGAGTGAGCTGATACCGCTCGCCGCAGCCGAACGACCGAGCGCAGCGAGTC
AGTGAGCGAGGAAGCGGAAG
